Addgene plasmid #61111: Spectrin-C-cpstFRET
Purpose: Expression of Spectrin-C-term cpstFRET to measure mechanical stress and report multidimensional stress fields
Depositing lab: Fred Sachs. Depositing organization: University at Buffalo (SUNY Buffalo). Publication: Orientation-based FRET sensor for real-time imaging of cellular forces. Meng F, Sachs F. J Cell Sci. 2012 Feb 1;125(Pt 3):743-50. doi: 10.1242/jcs.093104. PubMed 22389408.
Backbone
  Vector backbone: pEGFP-C1
  Backbone manufacturer: Clontech
  Backbone size w/o insert (bp): 4700
  Total vector size (bp): 11312
  Modifications to backbone: For eukaryotic cell expression, we subcoloned cpVenus and cpCerulean into pEGFP vector with EGFP removed beforehand, and with Nhe1 for cpCerulean and with NheI for cpVenus. pET-cpstFRET was created by connecting cpVenus to the C-terminal of cpCerulean in pET-52b(+) vector with BglII and SacI. Fore eukaryotic cell expression of cpstFRET, we subcloned it into pEGFP vector with NheI and ApaI. To create chimeric gene constructs of α-spectrin, we subcloned the gene encoding spectrin into pEGFP-C1 vector with AgeI and SacII from which the EGFP gene was removed beforehand. cpst-FRET was inserted into spectrin at amino acid position 1200, which located in the linker domain between the 10th and 11th spectrin repeat domains by restriction sites SalI and NotI.
  Vector type: Mammalian Expression
  Selectable markers: Neomycin (select with G418)
Growth in bacteria
  Bacterial resistance: Kanamycin, 50 μg/mL
  Growth temperature: 37°C
  Growth strain: DH5alpha
  Copy number: Unknown
Gene/Insert
  Gene/Insert name: spectrin-cpstFRET
  Promoter: CMV
  Cloning method: Restriction Enzyme; 5′ cloning site AgeI (not destroyed); 3′ cloning site NotI (not destroyed)
  Sequencing primers: 5′ CMV Forward; 3′ SV40 poly A Reverse
Resource information
  A portion of this plasmid was derived from a plasmid made by: pEYFP-C1 Venus and pECFP-C1 Cerulean plasmids were generous gifts from David W. Piston, Vanderbilt University, Nashville, TN. Based on Venus and Cerulean, we constructed circularly permutated cpVenus and cpCerulean. For cpVenus, we first subcloned the gene fragments of 175Gly–239Lys from Venus into pET-52b (+) vector with BamHI and EcoRI. Then we subcloned the gene fragments of 1Met–174Asp and connected them to the C-terminal of the first fragment (supplementary material Fig. S1). Five glycines were added between them to give flexibility with EcoRI and SacI. We generated cpCerulean similarly except that a different primer was used for fragment 175Gly–239Lys, which was 59- GGTACCAGGATCCATGGGCAGCGTGCAGC-39 with BamHI.
Terms and licenses: Academic/Nonprofit Terms; Industry Terms: Not Available to Industry
How to cite: Spectrin-C-cpstFRET was a gift from Fred Sachs (Addgene plasmid # 61111 ; http://n2t.net/addgene:61111 ; RRID:Addgene_61111)
