[The description below was written by a language model from this plasmid's Addgene catalogue record and pLannotate feature annotations shown in this document.]
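Description:
Spectrin-C-cpstFRET is a mammalian expression plasmid built on the Clontech pEGFP-C1 backbone with the EGFP gene removed. It encodes human non-erythroid α-spectrin (annotated as SPTAN1) fused to the cpstFRET force-sensor cassette. Transcription is driven by the CMV immediate-early enhancer and promoter and terminated by an SV40 polyadenylation signal. The plasmid replicates in E. coli from a high-copy ColE1/pUC-type origin and also carries an f1 origin. A single Tn5 NeoR/KanR gene sits behind tandem bacterial (bla) and SV40 early promoters and is followed by an HSV TK poly(A) signal. It provides kanamycin selection in bacteria and G418 selection in transfected mammalian cells.

The cpstFRET module consists of circularly permuted Cerulean (donor) joined directly to circularly permuted Venus (acceptor). Each was made by rearranging the fluorescent protein at residue 174/175 with a five-glycine linker. The sensor reports force through changes in the relative orientation of the two fluorophores, which alter FRET efficiency. The feature table shows two adjacent cp173Venus-like open reading frames immediately downstream of the spectrin coding sequence. One of these presumably represents cpCerulean, mislabelled because of its sequence similarity to Venus. This layout matches the "C-term" name, in which the sensor hangs off the end of spectrin. The backbone notes instead describe an internal insertion at amino acid 1200, between spectrin repeats 10 and 11, which appears to refer to a related construct. The record does not state what role the C-terminally tagged version plays in experiments. The listed total size (11,312 bp) also differs from the deposited full sequence (12,848 nt). The stated purpose is live-cell imaging of mechanical stress in the spectrin cytoskeleton.
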