Features (pLannotate 1.2.2; 14 found; start..end, strand, type, name):
     61..364     +  enhancer       CMV enhancer: human cytomegalovirus immediate early enhancer
    365..568     +  promoter       CMV promoter: human cytomegalovirus (CMV) immediate early promoter
    606..7961    +  CDS            SPTAN1 (sequence partly withheld): SPTN1_HUMAN - Also known as NEAS, SPTA2. Experimental evidence at protein level: Swiss-Prot protein existence level 1. Fodrin, which seems to be involved in secretion, interacts with calmodulin in a calcium-dependent manner and is thus candidate for the calcium-dependent movement of the cytoskeleton at the membrane. From Homo sapiens (Human).
   7983..8714    +  CDS            cp173Venus: circularly permuted form of the Venus yellow fluorescent protein (Nagai et al., 2004) efficient FRET acceptor for CFP
   8737..9464    +  CDS            cp173Venus (fragment): circularly permuted form of the Venus yellow fluorescent protein (Nagai et al., 2004) efficient FRET acceptor for CFP
   9529..9613    +  CDS            large T antigen (fragment): large T antigen from SV40 (simian virus 40)
   9636..9757    +  polyA_signal   SV40 poly(A) signal: SV40 polyadenylation signal
   9791..10219   -  rep_origin     f1 ori (sequence partly withheld): f1 bacteriophage origin of replication; arrow indicates direction of (+) strand synthesis
  10246..10350   +  promoter       AmpR promoter: bla
  10352..10709   +  promoter       SV40 promoter: SV40 enhancer and early promoter
  10744..11538   +  CDS            NeoR/KanR: aminoglycoside phosphotransferase from Tn5; aph(3')-II (or nptII); confers resistance to neomycin, kanamycin, and G418 (Geneticin®)
  11559..11711   +  CDS            ble (fragment): BLE_KLEPN - Experimental evidence at protein level: Swiss-Prot protein existence level 1. Binding protein with a strong affinity to the bleomycin family of antibiotics. Binds to CL990; an antimitotic-antibiotic compound. From Klebsiella pneumoniae.
  11770..11817   +  polyA_signal   HSV TK poly(A) signal: herpes simplex virus thymidine kinase polyadenylation signal (Cole and Stacy, 1985)
  12146..12734   +  rep_origin     ori: high-copy-number ColE1/pMB1/pBR322/pUC origin of replication
>Addgene plasmid #61111 | Spectrin-C-cpstFRET | depositor full sequence | sequence record 106602 | Spectrin-C-cpstFRET
TAGTTATTAATAGTAATCAATTACGGGGTCATTAGTTCATAGCCCATATATGGAGTTCCGCGTTACATAA
CTTACGGTAAATGGCCCGCCTGGCTGACCGCCCAACGACCCCCGCCCATTGACGTCAATAATGACGTATG
TTCCCATAGTAACGCCAATAGGGACTTTCCATTGACGTCAATGGGTGGAGTATTTACGGTAAACTGCCCA
CTTGGCAGTACATCAAGTGTATCATATGCCAAGTACGCCCCCTATTGACGTCAATGACGGTAAATGGCCC
GCCTGGCATTATGCCCAGTACATGACCTTATGGGACTTTCCTACTTGGCAGTACATCTACGTATTAGTCA
TCGCTATTACCATGGTGATGCGGTTTTGGCAGTACATCAATGGGCGTGGATAGCGGTTTGACTCACGGGG
ATTTCCAAGTCTCCACCCCATTGACGTCAATGGGAGTTTGTTTTGGCACCAAAATCAACGGGACTTTCCA
AAATGTCGTAACAACTCCGCCCCATTGACGCAAATGGGCGGTAGGCGTGTACGGTGGGAGGTCTATATAA
GCAGAGCTGGTTTAGTGAACCGTCAGATCCGCTAGCGCTACCGGTATGGACCCAAGTGGGGTCAAAGTGC
TGGAAACAGCAGAGGACATCCAGGAGAGGCGGCAGCAGGTCCTAGACCGATACCACCGCTTCAAGGAACT
CTCAACCCTTAGGCGTCAGAAGCTGGAAGATTCCTATCGATTCCAGTTCTTTCAAAGAGATGCTGAAGAG
CTGGAGAAATGGATACAGGAAAAACTTCAGATTGCATCTGATGAGAATTATAAAGACCCAACCAACTTGC
AGGGAAAGCTTCAGAAGCATCAAGCATTTGAAGCTGAAGTGCAGGCCAACTCAGGAGCCATTGTTAAGCT
GGATGAAACTGGAAACCTGATGATCTCAGAAGGGCATTTTGCATCTGAAACCATACGGACCCGTTTGATG
GAGCTGCACCGCCAGTGGGAATTACTTTTGGAGAAGATGCGAGAAAAAGGAATCAAACTGCTGCAGGCCC
AGAAGTTGGTGCAGTACTTACGAGAATGTGAGGACGTGATGGACTGGATCAATGACAAGGAAGCAATTGT
TACTTCTGAAGAGCTGGGCCAGGATCTGGAGCATGTAGAGGTTTTACAGAAGAAATTTGAAGAGTTTCAA
ACAGATATGGCTGCTCATGAAGAAAGAGTTAATGAAGTGAACCAGTTTGCTGCCAAACTCATACAGGAGC
AGCACCCTGAGGAGGAACTGATCAAGACTAAGCAGGATGAAGTCAATGCAGCCTGGCAGCGGCTGAAGGG
CCTGGCTCTGCAGAGGCAGGGGAAGCTCTTTGGGGCAGCAGAAGTTCAGCGCTTTAACAGGGATGTGGAT
GAGACTATCAGTTGGATTAAGGAAAAGGAGCAGTTAATGGCCTCTGATGATTTTGGCCGAGACCTGGCAA
GTGTTCAGGCTCTGCTTCGGAAGCACGAGGGTCTGGAGAGAGATCTTGCTGCTCTAGAAGACAAGGTCAA
AGCCCTGTGTGCTGAGGCTGACCGCCTGCAACAGTCCCACCCTCTGAGTGCAACACAGATTCAAGTGAAG
CGAGAGGAACTGATTACAAACTGGGAGCAGATCCGCACCTTGGCGGCAGAGAGACATGCACGGCTCAATG
ATTCATACAGGCTTCAACGCTTCCTTGCTGACTTCCGTGACCTCACCAGCTGGGTGACTGAGATGAAAGC
CCTCATCAATGCAGATGAGCTTGCCAGTGATGTGGCTGGGGCTGAAGCCCTGCTAGATAGACACCAAGAG
CACAAGGGTGAAATTGATGCCCATGAAGACAGCTTCAAATCTGCAGATGAATCTGGACAGGCACTGCTTG
CTGCTGGTCATTATGCCTCAGATGAAGTGAGGGAGAAGCTGACCGTCCTTTCCGAGGAGAGAGCGGCGCT
GCTGGAGCTGTGGGAGCTGCGCAGGCAGCAGTACGAGCAGTGCATGGACCTGCAGCTCTTCTACCGGGAC
ACTGAGCAGGTGGACAACTGGATGAGCAAGCAGGAGGCGTTCCTGTTGAATGAAGACTTGGGAGATTCCT
TGGATAGTGTGGAAGCGCTTCTTAAGAAGCACGAAGACTTTGAGAAATCCCTTAGTGCCCAGGAGGAAAA
GATTACAGCATTAGATGAATTTGCAACCAAGCTAATTCAGAACAACCACTATGCAATGGAAGATGTGGCC
ACTCGCCGAGATGCTCTGTTGAGCCGCCGCAATGCCCTTCACGAGAGAGCCATGCGTCGCCGGGCCCAGC
TAGCCGATTCTTTCCATCTGCAGCAGTTTTTCCGTGATTCTGATGAGCTCAAGAGTTGGGTCAATGAGAA
GATGAAAACTGCCACAGATGAAGCTTATAAAGATCCATCCAACCTACAAGGAAAAGTACAGAAGCATCAG
GCTTTTGAGGCTGAGCTCTCAGCAAACCAGAGCCGAATTGATGCCTTGGAGAAAGCTGGCCAAAAGCTGA
TTGATGTCAACCACTATGCCAAGGATGAAGTGGCAGCTCGTATGAATGAGGTGATCAGTTTGTGGAAGAA
ACTGCTAGAGGCCACTGAACTGAAAGGAATAAAGCTTCGTGAAGCCAACCAGCAACAGCAATTTAATCGC
AATGTTGAGGATATTGAATTGTGGCTATATGAAGTAGAAGGTCACTTGGCTTCGGATGATTACGGCAAAG
ATCTTACCAATGTGCAGAACCTCCAGAAGAAACATGCCCTGCTAGAGGCAGATGTGGCTGCTCACCAGGA
CCGAATTGATGGCATCACCATTCAGGCCCGCCAGTTCCAAGATGCTGGCCATTTTGATGCAGAAAACATC
AAGAAGAAACAGGAAGCCCTCGTGGCTCGCTATGAGGCACTCAAGGAGCCCATGGTTGCCCGGAAGCAGA
AGCTGGCCGATTCTCTGCGGTTGCAGCAGCTCTTCCGGGATGTTGAGGATGAGGAGACGTGGATTCGAGA
GAAAGAGCCCATTGCCGCATCTACCAACAGAGGTAAGGATTTAATTGGGGTCCAGAATCTGCTAAAGAAA
CATCAAGCCTTACAAGCAGAAATTGCTGGACATGAACCACGCATCAAAGCAGTTACACAGAAGGGGAATG
CCATGGTGGAGGAAGGCCATTTTGCTGCAGAGGATGTGAAGGCCAAGCTTCACGAGCTGAACCAAAAGTG
GGAGGCACTGAAAGCCAAAGCTTCCCAGCGTCGGCAGGACCTGGAGGACTCTCTGCAGGCCCAGCAGTAC
TTTGCTGATGCTAACGAGGCTGAATCCTGGATGCGGGAGAAGGAACCCATTGTGGGCAGCACTGACTATG
GCAAGGACGAAGACTCTGCTGAGGCTCTACTGAAGAAACACGAAGCTTTGATGTCAGATCTCAGTGCCTA
CGGCAGCAGCATCCAGGCTTTGCGAGAACAAGCACAGTCCTGCCGGCAACAAGTGGCCCCCACGGATGAT
GAGACTGGG
[171 nt withheld, positions 3510-3680]
CCCGCCCAGTCAGCCTCCCGGGAGAATCTCCTGGAGGAGCAAGGCAGCATAGCACTGCGGCAGGAGCAGA
TTGACAATCAATATCATTCTCTGCTGGAACTGGGTGAGAAGCGTAAAGGCATGTTGGAGAAGAGTTGCAA
GAAGTTTATGTTGTTCCGTGAAGCGAATGAACTACAGCAATGGATCAATGAGAAGGAAGCCGCTCTGACA
AGTGAGGAGGTCGGAGCAGACTTGGAGCAGGTTGAGGTGCTCCAGAAGAAGTTTGATGACTTCCAGAAGG
ACCTGAAGGCCAATGAGTCACGGTTGAAGGACATTAACAAGGTAGCTGAAGACCTGGAGTCTGAAGGTCT
TATGGCAGAGGAGGTGCAGGCTGTGCAACAACAGGAAGTGTATGGCATGATGCCCAGGGATGAAACTGAT
TCCAAGACAGCCTCCCCGTGGAAGTCTGCTCGTCTGATGGTTCACACCGTGGCCACCTTTAATTCCATCA
AGGAGCTGAATGAGCGCTGGCGGTCCCTACAGCAGCTGGCCGAGGAACGGAGCCAGCTCTTGGGCAGCGC
CCATGAAGTACAGAGGTTCCACAGAGATGCTGATGAAACCAAAGAATGGATTGAAGAGAAGAATCAAGCT
CTAAACACAGACAATTATGGACATGATCTCGCCAGTGTCCAGGCCCTGCAACGCAAGCATGAGGGCTTCG
AGAGGGACCTTGCGGCTCTCGGTGACAAGGTAAACTCCCTTGGTGAAACAGCAGAGCGCCTGATCCAGTC
CCATCCCGAGTCAGCAGAAGACCTGCAGGAAAAGTGCACAGAGTTAAACCAGGCCTGGAGCAGCCTGGGG
AAACGTGCAGATCAGCGCAAGGCAAAGTTGGGTGACTCCCACGACCTGCAGCGCTTCCTTAGCGATTTCC
GGGACCTCATGTCTTGGATCAATGGAATACGGGGGTTGGTGTCCTCAGATGAGCTAGCCAAGGATGTCAC
CGGAGCTGAGGCATTGCTGGAGCGACACCAGGAACACCGGACAGAAATCGATGCCAGGGCTGGCACTTTC
CAGGCATTTGAGCAGTTTGGACAGCAGCTGTTGGCTCACGGACACTATGCCAGCCCTGAGATCAAGCAGA
AACTTGATATTCTTGACCAGGAGCGTGCAGACCTGGAGAAGGCCTGGGTTCAGCGCAGGATGATGCTGGA
TCAGTGCCTTGAACTGCAGCTGTTCCATCGGGACTGTGAGCAAGCTGAGAACTGGATGGCTGCCCGGGAG
GCCTTCTTGAATACCGAAGACAAAGGAGACTCACTGGACAGCGTAGAGGCTCTGATCAAAAAACATGAAG
ACTTTGACAAAGCGATTAACGTCCAGGAAGAGAAGATTGCTGCTCTGCAGGCCTTTGCCGACCAGCTCAT
CGCTGCCGGCCATTATGCCAAGGGAGACATTTCTAGCCGGCGCAATGAGGTCTTGGACAGGTGGCGACGT
CTGAAAGCCCAGATGATTGAGAAAAGGTCAAAGCTAGGAGAATCTCAAACCCTCCAACAGTTCAGCCGGG
ATGTGGATGAGATTGAGGCTTGGATCAGTGAAAAATTGCAAACAGCGAGTGATGAGTCGTACAAGGATCC
CACCAACATCCAGAGCAAGCACCAGAAGCACCAGGCTTTTGAAGCAGAGCTGCATGCCAACGCTGACCGG
ATCCGTGGGGTTATCGACATGGGCAACTCCCTCATTGAACGTGGAGCCTGTGCCGGCAGTGAGGATGCTG
TCAAGGCCCGCCTGGCTGCCTTAGCTGACCAGTGGCAGTTCTTGGTGCAAAAGTCAGCGGAAAAGAGCCA
GAAACTGAAAGAAGCCAACAAGCAGCAGAACTTCAACACAGGGATCAAGGACTTTGACTTCTGGCTGTCT
GAGGTGGAGGCCCTGCTGGCATCCGAAGATTATGGCAAAGACCTGGCTTCTGTGAACAACCTGCTGAAAA
AGCATCAACTGCTGGAAGCAGATATATCTGCCCATGAGGATCGCCTGAAGGACCTGAACAGCCAGGCAGA
CAGCCTGATGACCAGCAGTGCCTTCGACACCTCCCAAGTAAAGGACAAGAGGGACACCATCAACGGGCGC
TTCCAGAAGATCAAGAGCATGGCGGCCTCCCGGCGAGCCAAGCTGAATGAATCCCATCGCCTGCACCAGT
TCTTCCGGGACATGGATGACGAGGAGTCCTGGATCAAGGAGAAGAAGCTGCTGGTGGGCTCAGAGGACTA
CGGCCGGGACCTAACTGGCGTGCAGAACCTGAGGAAGAAGCACAAGCGGCTGGAAGCAGAACTGGCTGCG
CATGAGCCGGCTATTCAGGGTGTCCTGGACACTGGCAAGAAGCTGTCCGATGACAACACCATCGGGAAAG
AGGAGATCCAGCAGCGGCTGGCGCAGTTTGTGGAGCACTGGAAAGAGCTGAAGCAGCTGGCAGCTGCCCG
GGGTCAGCGGCTGGAAGAGTCCTTGGAATATCAGCAGTTTGTAGCCAATGTGGAAGAGGAAGAAGCCTGG
ATCAATGAGAAAATGACCCTGGTGGCCAGCGAAGATTATGGCGACACTCTTGCCGCCATCCAGGGCTTAC
TGAAGAAACATGAAGCTTTTGAGACAGACTTCACCGTCCACAAGGATCGCGTGAATGATGTCTGCACCAA
TGGACAAGACCTCATTAAGAAGAACAATCACCATGAGGAGAACATCTCTTCAAAGATGAAGGGCCTGAAC
GGGAAAGTGTCAGACCTGGAGAAAGCTGCAGCCCAGAGAAAGGCGAAGCTGGATGAGAACTCGGCCTTCC
TTCAGTTCAACTGGAAGGCGGACGTGGTGGAGTCCTGGATCGGTGAAAAGGAGAACAGCTTGAAGACAGA
TGATTATGGCCGAGACCTGTCTTCTGTGCAGACGCTCCTCACCAAACAGGAAACTTTTGACGCTGGGCTG
CAGGCCTTCCAGCAGGAAGGCATTGCCAACATCACTGCCCTCAAAGATCAGCTTCTCGCCGCCAAACACG
TTCAGTCCAAGGCCATCGAGGCCCGGCACGCCTCCCTCATGAAGAGGTGGAGCCAGCTTCTGGCCAACTC
AGCCGCCCGCAAGAAGAAGCTTCTGGAGGCTCAGAGTCACTTCCGCAAGGTGGAGGACCTCTTCCTGACC
TTCGCCAAAAAGGCTTCTGCCTTCAACAGCTGGTTTGAAAATGCAGAGGAGGACTTAACAGACCCCGTGC
GCTGCAACTCCTTGGAAGAAATCAAAGCTTTGCGCGAGGCCCACGACGCCTTCCGCTCCTCCCTCAGCTC
TGCCCAGGCTGACTTCAACCAGCTGGCCGAGCTGGACCGCCAGATCAAGAGCTTCCGCGTAGCCTCCAAC
CCCTACACCTGGTTTACCATGGAGGCCCTGGAGGAGACCTGGAGGAACCTACAGAAAATCATCAAGGAGA
GGGAGCTGGAGCTGCAGAAGGAACAGCGGCGGCAGGAGGAGAACGACAAGCTGCGCCAGGAGTTTGCCCA
GCACGCCAACGCCTTCCACCAGTGGATCCAAGAGACCAGGACATACCTCCTCGATGGGTCCTGTATGGTG
GAAGAGTCGGGGACCCTCGAATCCCAGCTTGAAGCTACCAAACGCAAGCACCAGGAAATCCGAGCCATGA
GAAGTCAGCTCAAAAAGATCGAGGACCTGGGGGCCGCCATGGAGGAGGCCCTCATCCTGGACAACAAGTA
CACGGAGCACAGCACCGTGGGCCTCGCCCAGCAGTGGGACCAGCTGGACCAGCTGGGCATGCGCATGCAG
CACAACCTGGAGCAGCAGATCCAGGCCAGGAACACAACAGGTGTGACTGAGGAGGCCCTCAAAGAATTCA
GCATGATGTTTAAACACTTTGACAAGGACAAGTCTGGCAGGCTGAACCATCAGGAGTTCAAATCTTGCCT
GCGCTCCCTGGGCTATGACCTGCCCATGGTGGAGGAAGGGGAACCTGACCCTGAGTTCGAGGCAATCCTG
GACACGGTGGATCCGAACAGAGATGGCCATGTCTCCTTGCAAGAATACATGGCTTTCATGATCAGCCGCG
AAACTGAGAACGTCAAGTCCAGCGAGGAGATTGAGAGCGCCTTCCGGGCCCTCAGCTCAGAGGGAAAGCC
TTACGTGACCAAGGAGGAGCTCTACCAGAACCTGACCCGGGAACAAGCCGACTACTGCGTCTCCCACATG
AAGCCCTACGTGGACGGCAAGGGCCGCGAGCTCCCCACCGCGTTCGACTACGTGGAGTTCACCCGCTCGC
TTTTCGTGAACGGTACCGTACCAGGATCCATGGGCGGCGTGCAGCTCGCCGACCACTACCAGCAGAACAC
CCCCATCGGCGACGGCCCCGTGCTGCTGCCCGACAACCACTACCTGAGCTACCAGTCCAAACTGAGCAAA
GACCCCAACGAGAAGCGCGATCACATGGTCCTGCTGGAGTTCGTGACCGCCGCCGGGATCACTCTCGGCA
TGGACGAGCTGTACAAGGAATTCGGCGGCGGTGGCGGGGTGAGCAAGGGCGAGGAGCTGTTCACCGGGGT
GGTGCCCATCCTGGTCGAGCTGGACGGCGACGTAAACGGCCACAAGTTCAGCGTGTCCGGCGAGGGCGAG
GGCGATGCCACCTACGGCAAGCTGACCCTGAAGCTGATCTGCACCACCGGCAAGCTGCCCGTGCCCTGGC
CCACCCTCGTGACCACCCTGAGCTAGGGCCTGCAGTGCTTCGCCCGCTACCCCGACCACATGAAGCAGCA
CGACTTCTTCAAGTCCGCCATGCCCGAAGGCTACGTCCAGGAGCGCACCATCTTCTTCAAGGACGACGGC
AACTACAAGACCCGCGCCGAGGTGAAGTTCGAGGGCGACACCCTGGTGAACCGCATCGAGCTGAAGGGCA
TCGACTTCAAGGAGGACGGCAACATCCTGGGGCACAAGCTGGAGTACAACTCCATCAGCCACAACGTCTA
TATCACCGCCGACAAGCAGAAGAACGGCATCAAGGCCAACTTCAAGATCCTCCACAACATCGAGGACGGC
GGCAGATCTATGGGCAGCGTGCAGCTCGCCGACCACTACCAGCAGAACACCCCCATCGGCGACGGCCCCG
TGCTGCTGCCCGACAACCACTACCTGAGCACCCAGTCCAAGCTGAGCAAAGACCCCAACGAGAAGCGCGA
TCACATGGTCCTGCTGGAGTTCGTGACCGCCGCCGGGATCACTCTCGGCATGGACGAGCTGTACAAGGAA
TTCGGCGGCGGTGGCGGGGTGAGCAAGGGCGAGGAGCTGTTCACCGGGGTGGTGCCCATCCTGGTCGAGC
TGGACGGCGACGTAAACGGCCACAAGTTCAGCGTGTCCGGCGAGGGCGAGGGCGATGCCACCTACGGCAA
GCTGACCCTGAAGTTCATCTGCACCACCGGCAAGCTGCCCGTGCCCTGGCCCACCCTCGTGACCACCCTG
ACCTGGGGCGTGCAGTGCTTCGCCCGCTACCCCGACCACATGAAGCAGCACGACTTCTTCAAGTCCGCCA
TGCCCGAAGGCTACGTCCAGGAGCGCACCATCTTCTTCAAGGACGACGGCAACTACAAGACCCGCGCCGA
GGTGAAGTTCGAGGGCGACACCCTGGTGAACCGCATCGAGCTGAAGGGCATCGACTTCAAGGAGGACGGC
AACATCCTGGGGCACAAGCTGGAGTACAACGCCATCAGCGACAACGTCTATATCACCGCCGACAAGCAGA
AGAACGGCATCAAGGCCAACTTCAAGATCCGCCACAACATCGAGGACGAGCTCGCTCTGGTGCCACGCGG
TAGTTCCGGTGGCAGCGGCCGCACCGGATCTAGATAACTGATCATAATCAGCCATACCACATTTGTAGAG
GTTTTACTTGCTTTAAAAAACCTCCCACACCTCCCCCTGAACCTGAAACATAAAATGAATGCAATTGTTG
TTGTTAACTTGTTTATTGCAGCTTATAATGGTTACAAATAAAGCAATAGCATCACAAATTTCACAAATAA
AGCATTTTTTTCACTGCATTCTAGTTGTGGTTTGTCCAAACTCATCAATGTATCTTAACGCGTAAATTGT
AAGCGTTAATATTTTGTTAAAATTCGCGTTAAATTTTTGTTAAATCAGCTCATTTTTTAACCAATAGGCC
GAAATCGGCAAAATCCCTTATAAATCAAAAGAATAGACCGAGATAGGGT
[37 nt withheld, positions 9890-9926]
AAAGAACGTGGACTCCAACGTCAAAGG
[49 nt withheld, positions 9954-10002]
T
[91 nt withheld, positions 10004-10094]
G
[124 nt withheld, positions 10096-10219]
CAGGTGGCACTTTTCGGGGAAATGTGCGCGGAACCCCTATTTGTTTATTTTTCTAAATACATTCAAATAT
GTATCCGCTCATGAGACAATAACCCTGATAAATGCTTCAATAATATTGAAAAAGGAAGAGTCCTGAGGCG
GAAAGAACCAGCTGTGGAATGTGTGTCAGTTAGGGTGTGGAAAGTCCCCAGGCTCCCCAGCAGGCAGAAG
TATGCAAAGCATGCATCTCAATTAGTCAGCAACCAGGTGTGGAAAGTCCCCAGGCTCCCCAGCAGGCAGA
AGTATGCAAAGCATGCATCTCAATTAGTCAGCAACCATAGTCCCGCCCCTAACTCCGCCCATCCCGCCCC
TAACTCCGCCCAGTTCCGCCCATTCTCCGCCCCATGGCTGACTAATTTTTTTTATTTATGCAGAGGCCGA
GGCCGCCTCGGCCTCTGAGCTATTCCAGAAGTAGTGAGGAGGCTTTTTTGGAGGCCTAGGCTTTTGCAAA
GATCGATCAAGAGACAGGATGAGGATCGTTTCGCATGATTGAACAAGATGGATTGCACGCAGGTTCTCCG
GCCGCTTGGGTGGAGAGGCTATTCGGCTATGACTGGGCACAACAGACAATCGGCTGCTCTGATGCCGCCG
TGTTCCGGCTGTCAGCGCAGGGGCGCCCGGTTCTTTTTGTCAAGACCGACCTGTCCGGTGCCCTGAATGA
ACTGCAAGACGAGGCAGCGCGGCTATCGTGGCTGGCCACGACGGGCGTTCCTTGCGCAGCTGTGCTCGAC
GTTGTCACTGAAGCGGGAAGGGACTGGCTGCTATTGGGCGAAGTGCCGGGGCAGGATCTCCTGTCATCTC
ACCTTGCTCCTGCCGAGAAAGTATCCATCATGGCTGATGCAATGCGGCGGCTGCATACGCTTGATCCGGC
TACCTGCCCATTCGACCACCAAGCGAAACATCGCATCGAGCGAGCACGTACTCGGATGGAAGCCGGTCTT
GTCGATCAGGATGATCTGGACGAAGAGCATCAGGGGCTCGCGCCAGCCGAACTGTTCGCCAGGCTCAAGG
CGAGCATGCCCGACGGCGAGGATCTCGTCGTGACCCATGGCGATGCCTGCTTGCCGAATATCATGGTGGA
AAATGGCCGCTTTTCTGGATTCATCGACTGTGGCCGGCTGGGTGTGGCGGACCGCTATCAGGACATAGCG
TTGGCTACCCGTGATATTGCTGAAGAGCTTGGCGGCGAATGGGCTGACCGCTTCCTCGTGCTTTACGGTA
TCGCCGCTCCCGATTCGCAGCGCATCGCCTTCTATCGCCTTCTTGACGAGTTCTTCTGAGCGGGACTCTG
GGGTTCGAAATGACCGACCAAGCGACGCCCAACCTGCCATCACGAGATTTCGATTCCACCGCCGCCTTCT
ATGAAAGGTTGGGCTTCGGAATCGTTTTCCGGGACGCCGGCTGGATGATCCTCCAGCGCGGGGATCTCAT
GCTGGAGTTCTTCGCCCACCCTAGGGGGAGGCTAACTGAAACACGGAAGGAGACAATACCGGAAGGAACC
CGCGCTATGACGGCAATAAAAAGACAGAATAAAACGCACGGTGTTGGGTCGTTTGTTCATAAACGCGGGG
TTCGGTCCCAGGGCTGGCACTCTGTCGATACCCCACCGAGACCCCATTGGGGCCAATACGCCCGCGTTTC
TTCCTTTTCCCCACCCCACCCCCCAAGTTCGGGTGAAGGCCCAGGGCTCGCAGCCAACGTCGGGGCGGCA
GGCCCTGCCATAGCCTCAGGTTACTCATATATACTTTAGATTGATTTAAAACTTCATTTTTAATTTAAAA
GGATCTAGGTGAAGATCCTTTTTGATAATCTCATGACCAAAATCCCTTAACGTGAGTTTTCGTTCCACTG
AGCGTCAGACCCCGTAGAAAAGATCAAAGGATCTTCTTGAGATCCTTTTTTTCTGCGCGTAATCTGCTGC
TTGCAAACAAAAAAACCACCGCTACCAGCGGTGGTTTGTTTGCCGGATCAAGAGCTACCAACTCTTTTTC
CGAAGGTAACTGGCTTCAGCAGAGCGCAGATACCAAATACTGTCCTTCTAGTGTAGCCGTAGTTAGGCCA
CCACTTCAAGAACTCTGTAGCACCGCCTACATACCTCGCTCTGCTAATCCTGTTACCAGTGGCTGCTGCC
AGTGGCGATAAGTCGTGTCTTACCGGGTTGGACTCAAGACGATAGTTACCGGATAAGGCGCAGCGGTCGG
GCTGAACGGGGGGTTCGTGCACACAGCCCAGCTTGGAGCGAACGACCTACACCGAACTGAGATACCTACA
GCGTGAGCTATGAGAAAGCGCCACGCTTCCCGAAGGGAGAAAGGCGGACAGGTATCCGGTAAGCGGCAGG
GTCGGAACAGGAGAGCGCACGAGGGAGCTTCCAGGGGGAAACGCCTGGTATCTTTATAGTCCTGTCGGGT
TTCGCCACCTCTGACTTGAGCGTCGATTTTTGTGATGCTCGTCAGGGGGGCGGAGCCTATGGAAAAACGC
CAGCAACGCGGCCTTTTTACGGTTCCTGGCCTTTTGCTGGCCTTTTGCTCACATGTTCTTTCCTGCGTTA
TCCCCTGATTCTGTGGATAACCGTATTACCGCCATGCAT
