>Addgene plasmid #61111 | Spectrin-C-cpstFRET | addgene partial sequence | sequence record 100051 | CMV-F 5'-CGCAAATGGGCGGTAGGCGTG-3'
GCAGAGCTGGTTTAGTGAACCGTCAGATCCGCTAGCGCTACCGGTATGGACCCAAGTGGGGTCAAAGTGC
TGGAAACAGCAGAGGACATCCAGGAGAGGCGGCAGCAGGTCCTAGACCGATACCACCGCTTCAAGGAACT
CTCAACCCTTAGGCGTCAGAAGCTGGAAGATTCCTATCGATTCCAGTTCTTTCAAAGAGATGCTGAAGAG
CTGGAGAAATGGATACAGGAAAAACTTCAGATTGCATCTGATGAGAATTATAAAGACCCAACCAACTTGC
AGGGAAAGCTTCAGAAGCATCAAGCATTTGAAGCTGAAGTGCAGGCCAACTCAGGAGCCATTGTTAAGCT
GGATGAAACTGGAAACCTGATGATCTCAGAAGGGCATTTTGCATCTGAAACCATACGGACCCGTTTGATG
GAGCTGCACCGCCAGTGGGAATTACTTTTGGAGAAGATGCGAGAAAAAGGAATCAAACTGCTGCAGGCCC
AGAAGTTGGTGCAGTACTTACGAGAATGTGAGGACGTGATGGACTGGATCAATGACAAGGAAGCAATTGT
TACTTCTGAAGAGCTGGGCCAGGATCTGGAGCATGTAGAGGTTTTACAGAAGAAATTTGAAGAGTTTCAA
ACAGATATGGCTGCTCATGAAGAAAGAGTTAATGAAGTGAACCAGTTTGCTGCCAAACTCATACAGGAGC
AGCACCCTGAGGAGGAACTGATCAAGACTAAGCAGGATGAAGTCAATGCAGCCTGGCAGCGGCTGAAGGG
CCTGGCTCTGCAGAGGCA
