>Addgene plasmid #61111 | Spectrin-C-cpstFRET | addgene partial sequence | sequence record 100055 | SV40pA-R 5'-GAAATTTGTGATGCTATTGC-3'
TTAACAACAACAATTGCATTCATTTTATGTTTCAGGTTCAGGGGGAGGTGTGGGAGGTTTTTTAAAGCAA
GTAAAACCTCTACAAATGTGGTATGGCTGATTATGATCAGTTATCTAGATCCGGTGCGGCCGCTGCCACC
GGAACTACCGCGTGGCACCAGAGCGAGCTCGTCCTCGATGTTGTGGCGGATCTTGAAGTTGGCCTTGATG
CCGTTCTTCTGCTTGTCGGCGGTGATATAGACGTTGTCGCTGATGGCGTTGTACTCCAGCTTGTGCCCCA
GGATGTTGCCGTCCTCCTTGAAGTCGATGCCCTTCAGCTCGATGCGGTTCACCAGGGTGTCGCCCTCGAA
CTTCACCTCGGCGCGGGTCTTGTAGTTGCCGTCGTCCTTGAAGAAGATGGTGCGCTCCTGGACGTAGCCT
TCGGGCATGGCGGACTTGAAGAAGTCGTGCTGCTTCATGTGGTCGGGGTAGCGGGCGAAGCACTGCACGC
CCCAGGTCAGGGTGGTCACGAGGGTGGGCCAGGGCACGGGCAGCTTGCCGGTGGTGCAGATGAACTTCAG
GGTCAGCTTGCCGTAGGTGGCATCGCCCTCGCCCTCGCCGGACACGCTGAACTTGTGGCCGTTTACGTCG
CCGTCCAGCTCGACCAGGATGGGCACCACCCCGGTGAACAGCTCCTCGCCCTTGCTCACCCCGCCACCGC
CGCCGAATTCCTTGTACAGCTCGTCCATGCCGAGAGTGATCCCGGCGGCGGTCACG
