>Addgene plasmid #61111 | Spectrin-C-cpstFRET | addgene partial sequence | sequence record 100058 | mVenus-R 5'-cgaagcactgcaggccgtagc-3'
GGGCAGCTTGCCGGTGGTGCAGATCAGCTTCAGGGTCAGCTTGCCGTAGGTGGCATCGCCCTCGCCCTCG
CCGGACACGCTGAACTTGTGGCCGTTTACGTCGCCGTCCAGCTCGACCAGGATGGGCACCACCCCGGTGA
ACAGCTCCTCGCCCTTGCTCACCCCGCCACCGCCGCCGAATTCCTTGTACAGCTCGTCCATGCCGAGAGT
GATCCCGGCGGCGGTCACGAACTCCAGCAGGACCATGTGATCGCGCTTCTCGTTGGGGTCTTTGCTCAGT
TTGGACTGGTAGCTCAGGTAGTGGTTGTCGGGCAGCAGCACGGGGCCGTCGCCGATGGGGGTGTTCTGCT
GGTAGTGGTCGGCGAGCTGCACGCCGCCCATGGATCCTGGTACGGTACCGTTCACGAAAAGCGAGCGGGT
GAACTCCACGTAGTCGAACGCGGTGGGGAGCTCGCGGCCCTTGCCGTCCACGTAGGGCTTCATGTGGGAG
ACGCAGTAGTCGGCTTGTTCCCGGGTCAGGTTCTGGTAGAGCTCCTCCTTGGTCACGTAAGGCTTTCCCT
CTGAGCTGAGGGCCCGGAAGGCGCTCTCAATCTCCTCGCTGGACTTGACGTTCTCAGTTTCGCGGCTGAT
CATGAAAGCCATGTATTCTTGCAAGGAGACATGGCCATCTCTGTTCGGATCCACCGTGTCCAGGATTGCC
TCGAACTCAGGGTCAGGTTCCCCTTCCTCCACCATGGGCAGGTCATAGCCCAGGGAGCGCAGGCAAGATT
TGAACTCCTGATGGTTCAGCCTGCCAGACTTGTCCTTGTCAAAGTGTTTAAACATCATGCTGAATTCTTT
GAGGG
