>Addgene plasmid #61111 | Spectrin-C-cpstFRET | addgene partial sequence | sequence record 100061 | mCerulean-F 5'-ctacctgagcacccagtccaag-3'
TGGTCCTGCTGGAGTTCGTGACCGCCGCCGGGATCACTCTCGGCATGGACGAGCTGTACAAGGAATTCGG
CGGCGGTGGCGGGGTGAGCAAGGGCGAGGAGCTGTTCACCGGGGTGGTGCCCATCCTGGTCGAGCTGGAC
GGCGACGTAAACGGCCACAAGTTCAGCGTGTCCGGCGAGGGCGAGGGCGATGCCACCTACGGCAAGCTGA
CCCTGAAGCTGATCTGCACCACCGGCAAGCTGCCCGTGCCCTGGCCCACCCTCGTGACCACCCTGAGCTA
GGGCCTGCAGTGCTTCGCCCGCTACCCCGACCACATGAAGCAGCACGACTTCTTCAAGTCCGCCATGCCC
GAAGGCTACGTCCAGGAGCGCACCATCTTCTTCAAGGACGACGGCAACTACAAGACCCGCGCCGAGGTGA
AGTTCGAGGGCGACACCCTGGTGAACCGCATCGAGCTGAAGGGCATCGACTTCAAGGAGGACGGCAACAT
CCTGGGGCACAAGCTGGAGTACAACTCCATCAGCCACAACGTCTATATCACCGCCGACAAGCAGAAGAAC
GGCATCAAGGCCAACTTCAAGATCCTCCACAACATCGAGGAC
